Addgene plasmid #140454: pcDNA3_HLA-cmyc-GRM3 C127A TMD Y616M
Purpose: Mammalian expression plasmid for c-myc-tagged mGluR3 C127A and Y616M mutant
Depositing lab: Erik Procko. Depositing organization: University of Illinois at Urbana-Champaign.
Backbone
  Vector backbone: pcDNA3
  Backbone size w/o insert (bp): 5344
  Total vector size (bp): 8026
  Vector type: Mammalian Expression
  Selectable markers: Neomycin (select with G418)
Growth in bacteria
  Bacterial resistance: Ampicillin, 100 μg/mL
  Growth temperature: 37°C
  Growth strain: DH5alpha
  Copy number: High Copy
Gene/Insert
  Gene/Insert name: GRM3 (alt names: mGluR3; metabotropic glutamate receptor 3)
  Species: H. sapiens (human)
  Insert size (bp): 2676
  Mutation: Cysteine 127 to alanine, tyrosine 616 to methionine
  Entrez Gene: GRM3 (a.k.a. GLUR3, GPRC1C, MGLUR3, mGlu3)
  Tag / fusion protein: Signal/leader sequence from HLA class I histocompatibility antigen A-2 alpha chain (HLA) (N terminal on insert) (N terminal on insert); c-myc tag (N terminal on insert)
  Cloning method: Restriction Enzyme; 5′ cloning site NheI (not destroyed); 3′ cloning site XhoI (not destroyed)
  Sequencing primers: 5′ CMV_fwd; 3′ EBV_rev
Terms and licenses: Academic/Nonprofit Terms; Industry Terms: Not Available to Industry
How to cite: pcDNA3_HLA-cmyc-GRM3 C127A TMD Y616M was a gift from Erik Procko (Addgene plasmid # 140454 ; http://n2t.net/addgene:140454 ; RRID:Addgene_140454)
