[The description below was written by a language model from this plasmid's Addgene catalogue record and pLannotate feature annotations shown in this document.]
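Description:
pcDNA3_HLA-cmyc-GRM3 C127A TMD Y616M is a mammalian expression plasmid of about 8 kb built on the pcDNA3 backbone. It encodes a mutant form of human metabotropic glutamate receptor 3 (GRM3/mGluR3), a G-protein coupled glutamate receptor whose signalling inhibits adenylate cyclase. In bacteria it is maintained at high copy through a ColE1/pUC-type origin and selected with ampicillin via the β-lactamase gene. An f1 origin and short remnants of lac regulatory sequence are also present as backbone elements. For mammalian cells, an SV40 early promoter drives a neomycin phosphotransferase cassette ending in an SV40 polyadenylation signal, which allows G418 selection of stable transfectants.

The insert sits between NheI and XhoI sites. It is transcribed from the human CMV immediate-early enhancer and promoter and terminated by the bovine growth hormone polyadenylation signal. A T7 promoter lies just upstream of the coding region. The open reading frame starts with the signal/leader sequence of the HLA class I A-2 alpha chain, followed by a c-myc epitope tag and then the GRM3 coding sequence. A heterologous leader of this kind directs the receptor into the secretory pathway, and its cleavage would leave the myc tag at the N-terminus of the mature protein, where it could serve for antibody detection; the record itself does not state how the tag is used.

The receptor carries two substitutions, cysteine 127 to alanine and tyrosine 616 to methionine. The construct name places the second one in the transmembrane domain. The record does not explain the functional rationale for either mutation and gives the purpose only as expression of this tagged double mutant in mammalian cells.
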