Features (pLannotate 1.2.2; 22 found; start..end, strand, type, name):
     28..80      -  misc_feature   bom (fragment): basis of mobility region from pBR322
    235..614     +  enhancer       CMV enhancer: human cytomegalovirus immediate early enhancer
    615..818     +  promoter       CMV promoter: human cytomegalovirus (CMV) immediate early promoter
    814..847     +  LTR            5' LTR (truncated) (fragment): truncated 5' long terminal repeat (LTR) from HIV-1
    863..881     +  promoter       T7 promoter: promoter for bacteriophage T7 RNA polymerase
    907..984     +  CDS            HLA-A (fragment): HLAA_HUMAN - Also known as HLAA. Experimental evidence at protein level: Swiss-Prot protein existence level 1. Allele A*74:01: Presents immunodominant HIV-1 epitopes derived from gag-pol (GQMVHQAISPR, QIYPGIKVR) and rev (RQIHSISER), carrying an aliphatic residue at position 2 and Arg anchor residue at the C-terminus. May contribute to viral load control in chronic HIV-1 infection. From Homo sapiens (Human).
    988..1014    +  CDS            Myc (fragment): Myc (human c-Myc proto-oncogene) epitope tag
   1024..3573    +  CDS            GRM3: GRM3_HUMAN - Also known as GPRC1C, MGLUR3. Experimental evidence at protein level: Swiss-Prot protein existence level 1. G-protein coupled receptor for glutamate. Ligand binding causes a conformation change that triggers signaling via guanine nucleotide-binding proteins (G proteins) and modulates the activity of down-stream effectors. Signaling inhibits adenylate cyclase activity. From Homo sapiens (Human).
   3620..3844    +  polyA_signal   bGH poly(A) signal: bovine growth hormone polyadenylation signal
   3848..3869    +  promoter       SV40 promoter (fragment): SV40 enhancer and early promoter
   3890..4318    +  rep_origin     f1 ori (sequence partly withheld): f1 bacteriophage origin of replication; arrow indicates direction of (+) strand synthesis
   4332..4661    +  promoter       SV40 promoter: SV40 enhancer and early promoter
   4728..5519    +  CDS            neo: KKA2_KLEPN - Also known as kan, nptII. Experimental evidence at protein level: Swiss-Prot protein existence level 1. Resistance to kanamycin, neomycin, paromomycin, ribostamycin, butirosin and gentamicin B. From Klebsiella pneumoniae.
   5543..5701    +  CDS            ble (fragment): BLE_KLEPN - Experimental evidence at protein level: Swiss-Prot protein existence level 1. Binding protein with a strong affinity to the bleomycin family of antibiotics. Binds to CL990; an antimitotic-antibiotic compound. From Klebsiella pneumoniae.
   5696..5817    +  polyA_signal   SV40 poly(A) signal: SV40 polyadenylation signal
   5890..5906    -  protein_bind   lac operator: The lac repressor binds to the lac operator to inhibit transcription in E. coli. This inhibition can be relieved by adding lactose or isopropyl-β-D-thiogalactopyranoside (IPTG). lac repressor encoded by lacI
   5914..5944    -  promoter       lac promoter: promoter for the E. coli lac operon
   5959..5980    -  protein_bind   CAP binding site: CAP binding activates transcription in the presence of cAMP. E. coli catabolite activator protein
   5993..6085    -  CDS            lacI (fragment): lac repressor; lacI; The lac repressor binds to the lac operator to inhibit transcription in E. coli. This inhibition can be relieved by adding lactose or isopropyl-β-D-thiogalactopyranoside (IPTG).
   6268..6856    -  rep_origin     ori: high-copy-number ColE1/pMB1/pBR322/pUC origin of replication
   7027..7887    -  CDS            AmpR: β-lactamase; bla; confers resistance to ampicillin, carbenicillin, and related antibiotics
   7888..7992    -  promoter       AmpR promoter: bla
>Addgene plasmid #140454 | pcDNA3_HLA-cmyc-GRM3 C127A TMD Y616M | addgene full sequence | sequence record 292302 | Addgene NGS Result
GACGGATCGGGAGATCTCCCGATCCCCTATGGTGCACTCTCAGTACAATCTGCTCTGATGCCGCATAGTT
AAGCCAGTATCTGCTCCCTGCTTGTGTGTTGGAGGTCGCTGAGTAGTGCGCGAGCAAAATTTAAGCTACA
ACAAGGCAAGGCTTGACCGACAATTGCATGAAGAATCTGCTTAGGGTTAGGCGTTTTGCGCTGCTTCGCG
ATGTACGGGCCAGATATACGCGTTGACATTGATTATTGACTAGTTATTAATAGTAATCAATTACGGGGTC
ATTAGTTCATAGCCCATATATGGAGTTCCGCGTTACATAACTTACGGTAAATGGCCCGCCTGGCTGACCG
CCCAACGACCCCCGCCCATTGACGTCAATAATGACGTATGTTCCCATAGTAACGCCAATAGGGACTTTCC
ATTGACGTCAATGGGTGGAGTATTTACGGTAAACTGCCCACTTGGCAGTACATCAAGTGTATCATATGCC
AAGTACGCCCCCTATTGACGTCAATGACGGTAAATGGCCCGCCTGGCATTATGCCCAGTACATGACCTTA
TGGGACTTTCCTACTTGGCAGTACATCTACGTATTAGTCATCGCTATTACCATGGTGATGCGGTTTTGGC
AGTACATCAATGGGCGTGGATAGCGGTTTGACTCACGGGGATTTCCAAGTCTCCACCCCATTGACGTCAA
TGGGAGTTTGTTTTGGCACCAAAATCAACGGGACTTTCCAAAATGTCGTAACAACTCCGCCCCATTGACG
CAAATGGGCGGTAGGCGTGTACGGTGGGAGGTCTATATAAGCAGAGCTCTCTGGCTAACTAGAGAACCCA
CTGCTTACTGGCTTATCGAAATTAATACGACTCACTATAGGGAGACCCAAGCTGGCTAGCGCCACCATGG
CCGTCATGGCGCCCCGAACCCTCGTCCTGCTACTCTCGGGGGCCCTGGCCCTGACCCAGACCTGGGCGGG
CTCCGAACAAAAGCTTATTTCTGAAGAGGACTTGGGAGGATCCAGGAGAGAGATTAAAATAGAAGGTGAC
CTTGTTTTAGGGGGCCTGTTTCCTATTAACGAAAAAGGCACTGGAACTGAAGAATGTGGGCGAATCAATG
AAGACCGAGGGATTCAACGCCTGGAAGCCATGTTGTTTGCTATTGATGAAATCAACAAAGATGATTACTT
GCTACCAGGAGTGAAGTTGGGTGTTCACATTTTGGATACATGTTCAAGGGATACCTATGCATTGGAGCAA
TCACTGGAGTTTGTCAGGGCATCTTTGACAAAAGTGGATGAAGCTGAGTATATGGCTCCTGATGGATCCT
ATGCCATTCAAGAAAACATCCCACTTCTCATTGCAGGGGTCATTGGTGGCTCTTATAGCAGTGTTTCCAT
ACAGGTGGCAAACCTGCTGCGGCTCTTCCAGATCCCTCAGATCAGCTACGCATCCACCAGCGCCAAACTC
AGTGATAAGTCGCGCTATGATTACTTTGCCAGGACCGTGCCCCCCGACTTCTACCAGGCCAAAGCCATGG
CTGAGATCTTGCGCTTCTTCAACTGGACCTACGTGTCCACAGTAGCCTCCGAGGGTGATTACGGGGAGAC
AGGGATCGAGGCCTTCGAGCAGGAAGCCCGCCTGCGCAACATCTGCATCGCTACGGCGGAGAAGGTGGGC
CGCTCCAACATCCGCAAGTCCTACGACAGCGTGATCCGAGAACTGTTGCAGAAGCCCAACGCGCGCGTCG
TGGTCCTCTTCATGCGCAGCGACGACTCGCGGGAGCTCATTGCAGCCGCCAGCCGCGCCAATGCCTCCTT
CACCTGGGTGGCCAGCGACGGCTGGGGCGCGCAGGAGAGCATCATCAAGGGCAGCGAGCATGTGGCCTAC
GGCGCCATCACCCTGGAGCTGGCCTCCCAGCCTGTCCGCCAGTTCGACCGCTACTTCCAGAGCCTCAACC
CCTACAACAACCACCGCAACCCCTGGTTCCGGGACTTCTGGGAGCAAAAGTTTCAGTGCAGCCTCCAGAA
CAAACGCAACCACAGGCGCGTCTGCGACAAGCACCTGGCCATCGACAGCAGCAACTACGAGCAAGAGTCC
AAGATCATGTTTGTGGTGAACGCGGTGTATGCCATGGCCCACGCTTTGCACAAAATGCAGCGCACCCTCT
GTCCCAACACTACCAAGCTTTGTGATGCTATGAAGATCCTGGATGGGAAGAAGTTGTACAAGGATTACTT
GCTGAAAATCAACTTCACGGCTCCATTCAACCCAAATAAAGATGCAGATAGCATAGTCAAGTTTGACACT
TTTGGAGATGGAATGGGGCGATACAACGTGTTCAATTTCCAAAATGTAGGTGGAAAGTATTCCTACTTGA
AAGTTGGTCACTGGGCAGAAACCTTATCGCTAGATGTCAACTCTATCCACTGGTCCCGGAACTCAGTCCC
CACTTCCCAGTGCAGCGACCCCTGTGCCCCCAATGAAATGAAGAATATGCAACCAGGGGATGTCTGCTGC
TGGATTTGCATCCCCTGTGAACCGTACGAATACCTGGCTGATGAGTTTACCTGTATGGATTGTGGGTCTG
GACAGTGGCCCACTGCAGACCTAACTGGATGCTATGACCTTCCTGAGGACTACATCAGGTGGGAAGACGC
CTGGGCCATTGGCCCAGTCACCATTGCCTGTCTGGGTTTTATGTGTACATGCATGGTTGTAACTGTTTTT
ATCAAGCACAACAACACACCCTTGGTCAAAGCATCGGGCCGAGAACTCTGCATGATCTTATTGTTTGGGG
TTGGCCTGTCATACTGCATGACATTCTTCTTCATTGCCAAGCCATCACCAGTCATCTGTGCATTGCGCCG
ACTCGGGCTGGGGAGTTCCTTCGCTATCTGTTACTCAGCCCTGCTGACCAAGACAAACTGCATTGCCCGC
ATCTTCGATGGGGTCAAGAATGGCGCTCAGAGGCCAAAATTCATCAGCCCCAGTTCTCAGGTTTTCATCT
GCCTGGGTCTGATCCTGGTGCAAATTGTGATGGTGTCTGTGTGGCTCATCCTGGAGGCCCCAGGCACCAG
GAGGTATACCCTTGCAGAGAAGCGGGAAACAGTCATCCTAAAATGCAATGTCAAAGATTCCAGCATGTTG
ATCTCTCTTACCTACGATGTGATCCTGGTGATCTTATGCACTGTGTACGCCTTCAAAACGCGGAAGTGCC
CAGAAAATTTCAACGAAGCTAAGTTCATAGGTTTTACCATGTACACCACGTGCATCATCTGGTTGGCCTT
CCTCCCTATATTTTATGTGACATCAAGTGACTACAGAGTGCAGACGACAACCATGTGCATCTCTGTCAGC
CTGAGTGGCTTTGTGGTCTTGGGCTGTTTGTTTGCACCCAAGGTTCACATCATCCTGTTTCAACCCCAGA
AGAATGTTGTCACACACAGACTGCACCTCAACAGGTTCAGTGTCAGTGGAACTGGGACCACATACTCTCA
GTCCTCTGCAAGCACGTATGTGCCAACGGTGTGCAATGGGCGGGAAGTCCTCGACTCCACCACCTCATCT
CTGTGACTCGAGTCTAGAGGGCCCGTTTAAACCCGCTGATCAGCCTCGACTGTGCCTTCTAGTTGCCAGC
CATCTGTTGTTTGCCCCTCCCCCGTGCCTTCCTTGACCCTGGAAGGTGCCACTCCCACTGTCCTTTCCTA
ATAAAATGAGGAAATTGCATCGCATTGTCTGAGTAGGTGTCATTCTATTCTGGGGGGTGGGGTGGGGCAG
GACAGCAAGGGGGAGGATTGGGAAGACAATAGCAGGCATGCTGGGGATGCGGTGGGCTCTATGGCTTCTG
AGGCGGAAAGAACCAGCTGGGGCTCTAGGGGGTATCCCC
[124 nt withheld, positions 3890-4013]
C
[91 nt withheld, positions 4015-4105]
A
[49 nt withheld, positions 4107-4155]
CCTTTGACGTTGGAGTCCACGTTCTTT
[37 nt withheld, positions 4183-4219]
ACCCTATCTCGGTCTATTCTTTTGATTTATAAGGGATTTTGCCGATTTCGGCCTATTGGTTAAAAAATGA
GCTGATTTAACAAAAATTTAACGCGAATTAATTCTGTGGAATGTGTGTCAGTTAGGGTGTGGAAAGTCCC
CAGGCTCCCCAGCAGGCAGAAGTATGCAAAGCATGCATCTCAATTAGTCAGCAACCAGGTGTGGAAAGTC
CCCAGGCTCCCCAGCAGGCAGAAGTATGCAAAGCATGCATCTCAATTAGTCAGCAACCATAGTCCCGCCC
CTAACTCCGCCCATCCCGCCCCTAACTCCGCCCAGTTCCGCCCATTCTCCGCCCCATGGCTGACTAATTT
TTTTTATTTATGCAGAGGCCGAGGCCGCCTCTGCCTCTGAGCTATTCCAGAAGTAGTGAGGAGGCTTTTT
TGGAGGCCTAGGCTTTTGCAAAAAGCTCCCGGGAGCTTGTATATCCATTTTCGGATCTGATCAAGAGACA
GGATGAGGATCGTTTCGCATGATTGAACAAGATGGATTGCACGCAGGTTCTCCGGCCGCTTGGGTGGAGA
GGCTATTCGGCTATGACTGGGCACAACAGACAATCGGCTGCTCTGATGCCGCCGTGTTCCGGCTGTCAGC
GCAGGGGCGCCCGGTTCTTTTTGTCAAGACCGACCTGTCCGGTGCCCTGAATGAACTGCAGGACGAGGCA
GCGCGGCTATCGTGGCTGGCCACGACGGGCGTTCCTTGCGCAGCTGTGCTCGACGTTGTCACTGAAGCGG
GAAGGGACTGGCTGCTATTGGGCGAAGTGCCGGGGCAGGATCTCCTGTCATCTCACCTTGCTCCTGCCGA
GAAAGTATCCATCATGGCTGATGCAATGCGGCGGCTGCATACGCTTGATCCGGCTACCTGCCCATTCGAC
CACCAAGCGAAACATCGCATCGAGCGAGCACGTACTCGGATGGAAGCCGGTCTTGTCGATCAGGATGATC
TGGACGAAGAGCATCAGGGGCTCGCGCCAGCCGAACTGTTCGCCAGGCTCAAGGCGCGCATGCCCGACGG
CGAGGATCTCGTCGTGACCCATGGCGATGCCTGCTTGCCGAATATCATGGTGGAAAATGGCCGCTTTTCT
GGATTCATCGACTGTGGCCGGCTGGGTGTGGCGGACCGCTATCAGGACATAGCGTTGGCTACCCGTGATA
TTGCTGAAGAGCTTGGCGGCGAATGGGCTGACCGCTTCCTCGTGCTTTACGGTATCGCCGCTCCCGATTC
GCAGCGCATCGCCTTCTATCGCCTTCTTGACGAGTTCTTCTGAGCGGGACTCTGGGGTTCGAAATGACCG
ACCAAGCGACGCCCAACCTGCCATCACGAGATTTCGATTCCACCGCCGCCTTCTATGAAAGGTTGGGCTT
CGGAATCGTTTTCCGGGACGCCGGCTGGATGATCCTCCAGCGCGGGGATCTCATGCTGGAGTTCTTCGCC
CACCCCAACTTGTTTATTGCAGCTTATAATGGTTACAAATAAAGCAATAGCATCACAAATTTCACAAATA
AAGCATTTTTTTCACTGCATTCTAGTTGTGGTTTGTCCAAACTCATCAATGTATCTTATCATGTCTGTAT
ACCGTCGACCTCTAGCTAGAGCTTGGCGTAATCATGGTCATAGCTGTTTCCTGTGTGAAATTGTTATCCG
CTCACAATTCCACACAACATACGAGCCGGAAGCATAAAGTGTAAAGCCTGGGGTGCCTAATGAGTGAGCT
AACTCACATTAATTGCGTTGCGCTCACTGCCCGCTTTCCAGTCGGGAAACCTGTCGTGCCAGCTGCATTA
ATGAATCGGCCAACGCGCGGGGAGAGGCGGTTTGCGTATTGGGCGCTCTTCCGCTTCCTCGCTCACTGAC
TCGCTGCGCTCGGTCGTTCGGCTGCGGCGAGCGGTATCAGCTCACTCAAAGGCGGTAATACGGTTATCCA
CAGAATCAGGGGATAACGCAGGAAAGAACATGTGAGCAAAAGGCCAGCAAAAGGCCAGGAACCGTAAAAA
GGCCGCGTTGCTGGCGTTTTTCCATAGGCTCCGCCCCCCTGACGAGCATCACAAAAATCGACGCTCAAGT
CAGAGGTGGCGAAACCCGACAGGACTATAAAGATACCAGGCGTTTCCCCCTGGAAGCTCCCTCGTGCGCT
CTCCTGTTCCGACCCTGCCGCTTACCGGATACCTGTCCGCCTTTCTCCCTTCGGGAAGCGTGGCGCTTTC
TCATAGCTCACGCTGTAGGTATCTCAGTTCGGTGTAGGTCGTTCGCTCCAAGCTGGGCTGTGTGCACGAA
CCCCCCGTTCAGCCCGACCGCTGCGCCTTATCCGGTAACTATCGTCTTGAGTCCAACCCGGTAAGACACG
ACTTATCGCCACTGGCAGCAGCCACTGGTAACAGGATTAGCAGAGCGAGGTATGTAGGCGGTGCTACAGA
GTTCTTGAAGTGGTGGCCTAACTACGGCTACACTAGAAGAACAGTATTTGGTATCTGCGCTCTGCTGAAG
CCAGTTACCTTCGGAAAAAGAGTTGGTAGCTCTTGATCCGGCAAACAAACCACCGCTGGTAGCGGTGGTT
TTTTTGTTTGCAAGCAGCAGATTACGCGCAGAAAAAAAGGATCTCAAGAAGATCCTTTGATCTTTTCTAC
GGGGTCTGACGCTCAGTGGAACGAAAACTCACGTTAAGGGATTTTGGTCATGAGATTATCAAAAAGGATC
TTCACCTAGATCCTTTTAAATTAAAAATGAAGTTTTAAATCAATCTAAAGTATATATGAGTAAACTTGGT
CTGACAGTTACCAATGCTTAATCAGTGAGGCACCTATCTCAGCGATCTGTCTATTTCGTTCATCCATAGT
TGCCTGACTCCCCGTCGTGTAGATAACTACGATACGGGAGGGCTTACCATCTGGCCCCAGTGCTGCAATG
ATACCGCGAGACCCACGCTCACCGGCTCCAGATTTATCAGCAATAAACCAGCCAGCCGGAAGGGCCGAGC
GCAGAAGTGGTCCTGCAACTTTATCCGCCTCCATCCAGTCTATTAATTGTTGCCGGGAAGCTAGAGTAAG
TAGTTCGCCAGTTAATAGTTTGCGCAACGTTGTTGCCATTGCTACAGGCATCGTGGTGTCACGCTCGTCG
TTTGGTATGGCTTCATTCAGCTCCGGTTCCCAACGATCAAGGCGAGTTACATGATCCCCCATGTTGTGCA
AAAAAGCGGTTAGCTCCTTCGGTCCTCCGATCGTTGTCAGAAGTAAGTTGGCCGCAGTGTTATCACTCAT
GGTTATGGCAGCACTGCATAATTCTCTTACTGTCATGCCATCCGTAAGATGCTTTTCTGTGACTGGTGAG
TACTCAACCAAGTCATTCTGAGAATAGTGTATGCGGCGACCGAGTTGCTCTTGCCCGGCGTCAATACGGG
ATAATACCGCGCCACATAGCAGAACTTTAAAAGTGCTCATCATTGGAAAACGTTCTTCGGGGCGAAAACT
CTCAAGGATCTTACCGCTGTTGAGATCCAGTTCGATGTAACCCACTCGTGCACCCAACTGATCTTCAGCA
TCTTTTACTTTCACCAGCGTTTCTGGGTGAGCAAAAACAGGAAGGCAAAATGCCGCAAAAAAGGGAATAA
GGGCGACACGGAAATGTTGAATACTCATACTCTTCCTTTTTCAATATTATTGAAGCATTTATCAGGGTTA
TTGTCTCATGAGCGGATACATATTTGAATGTATTTAGAAAAATAAACAAATAGGGGTTCCGCGCACATTT
CCCCGAAAAGTGCCACCTGACGTC
