>Addgene plasmid #140454 | pcDNA3_HLA-cmyc-GRM3 C127A TMD Y616M | depositor partial sequence | sequence record 272664 | Insert
GCTAGCGCCACCATGGCCGTCATGGCGCCCCGAACCCTCGTCCTGCTACTCTCGGGGGCCCTGGCCCTGA
CCCAGACCTGGGCGGGCTCCGAACAAAAGCTCATTTCTGAAGAGGACTTGGGAGGATCCAGGAGAGAGAT
TAAAATAGAAGGTGACCTTGTTTTAGGGGGCCTGTTTCCTATTAACGAAAAAGGCACTGGAACTGAAGAA
TGTGGGCGAATCAATGAAGACCGAGGGATTCAACGCCTGGAAGCCATGTTGTTTGCTATTGATGAAATCA
ACAAAGATGATTACTTGCTACCAGGAGTGAAGTTGGGTGTTCACATTTTGGATACATGTTCAAGGGATAC
CTATGCATTGGAGCAATCACTGGAGTTTGTCAGGGCATCTTTGACAAAAGTGGATGAAGCTGAGTATATG
GCTCCTGATGGATCCTATGCCATTCAAGAAAACATCCCACTTCTCATTGCAGGGGTCATTGGTGGCTCTT
ATAGCAGTGTTTCCATACAGGTGGCAAACCTGCTGCGGCTCTTCCAGATCCCTCAGATCAGCTACGCATC
CACCAGCGCCAAACTCAGTGATAAGTCGCGCTATGATTACTTTGCCAGGACCGTGCCCCCCGACTTCTAC
CAGGCCAAAGCCATGGCTGAGATCTTGCGCTTCTTCAACTGGACCTACGTGTCCACAGTAGCCTCCGAGG
GTGATTACGGGGAGACAGGGATCGAGGCCTTCGAGCAGGAAGCCCGCCTGCGCAACATCTGCATCGCTAC
GGCGGAGAAGGTGGGCCGCTCCAACATCCGCAAGTCCTACGACAGCGTGATCCGAGAACTGTTGCAGAAG
CCCAACGCGCGCGTCGTGGTCCTCTTCATGCGCAGCGACGACTCGCGGGAGCTCATTGCGGCCGCCAGCC
GCGCCAATGCCTCCTTCACCTGGGTGGCCAGCGACGGCTGGGGCGCGCAGGAGAGCATCATCAAGGGCAG
CGAGCATGTGGCCTACGGCGCCATCACCCTGGAGCTGGCCTCCCAGCCTGTCCGCCAGTTCGACCGCTAC
TTCCAGAGCCTCAACCCCTACAACAACCACCGCAACCCCTGGTTCCGGGACTTCTGGGAGCAAAAGTTTC
AGTGCAGCCTCCAGAACAAACGCAACCACAGGCGCGTCTGCGACAAGCACCTGGCCATCGACAGCAGCAA
CTACGAGCAAGAGTCCAAGATCATGTTTGTGGTGAACGCGGTGTATGCCATGGCCCACGCTTTGCACAAA
ATGCAGCGCACCCTCTGTCCCAACACTACCAAGCTTTGTGATGCTATGAAGATCCTGGATGGGAAGAAGT
TGTACAAGGATTACTTGCTGAAAATCAACTTCACGGCTCCATTCAACCCAAATAAAGATGCAGATAGCAT
AGTCAAGTTTGACACTTTTGGAGATGGAATGGGGCGATACAACGTGTTCAATTTCCAAAATGTAGGTGGA
AAGTATTCCTACTTGAAAGTTGGTCACTGGGCAGAAACCTTATCGCTAGATGTCAACTCTATCCACTGGT
CCCGGAACTCAGTCCCCACTTCCCAGTGCAGCGACCCCTGTGCCCCCAATGAAATGAAGAATATGCAACC
AGGGGATGTCTGCTGCTGGATTTGCATCCCCTGTGAACCGTACGAATACCTGGCTGATGAGTTTACCTGT
ATGGATTGTGGGTCTGGACAGTGGCCCACTGCAGACCTAACTGGATGCTATGACCTTCCTGAGGACTACA
TCAGGTGGGAAGACGCCTGGGCCATTGGCCCAGTCACCATTGCCTGTCTGGGTTTTATGTGTACATGCAT
GGTTGTAACTGTTTTTATCAAGCACAACAACACACCCTTGGTCAAAGCATCGGGCCGAGAACTCTGCATG
ATCTTATTGTTTGGGGTTGGCCTGTCATACTGCATGACATTCTTCTTCATTGCCAAGCCATCACCAGTCA
TCTGTGCATTGCGCCGACTCGGGCTGGGGAGTTCCTTCGCTATCTGTTACTCAGCCCTGCTGACCAAGAC
AAACTGCATTGCCCGCATCTTCGATGGGGTCAAGAATGGCGCTCAGAGGCCAAAATTCATCAGCCCCAGT
TCTCAGGTTTTCATCTGCCTGGGTCTGATCCTGGTGCAAATTGTGATGGTGTCTGTGTGGCTCATCCTGG
AGGCCCCAGGCACCAGGAGGTATACCCTTGCAGAGAAGCGGGAAACAGTCATCCTTAAGTGCAATGTCAA
AGATTCCAGCATGTTGATCTCTCTTACCTACGATGTGATCCTGGTGATCTTATGCACTGTGTACGCCTTC
AAAACGCGGAAGTGCCCAGAAAATTTCAACGAAGCTAAGTTCATAGGTTTTACCATGTACACCACGTGCA
TCATCTGGTTGGCCTTCCTCCCTATATTTTATGTGACATCAAGTGACTACAGAGTGCAGACGACAACCAT
GTGCATCTCTGTCAGCCTGAGTGGCTTTGTGGTCTTGGGCTGTTTGTTTGCACCCAAGGTTCACATCATC
CTGTTTCAACCCCAGAAGAATGTTGTCACACACAGACTGCACCTCAACAGGTTCAGTGTCAGTGGAACTG
GGACCACATACTCTCAGTCCTCTGCAAGCACGTATGTGCCAACGGTGTGCAATGGGCGGGAAGTCCTCGA
CTCCACCACCTCATCTCTGTGACTCGAG
